Addgene plasmid #43469: II-TTGG
Depositing lab: Chad Cowan & Kiran Musunuru. Depositing organization: Harvard University. Publication: A TALEN Genome-Editing System for Generating Human Stem Cell-Based Disease Models. Ding Q, Lee YK, Schaefer EA, Peters DT, Veres A, Kim K, Kuperwasser N, Motola DL, Meissner TB, Hendriks WT, Trevisan M, Gupta RM, Moisan A, Banks E, Friesen M, Schinzel RT, Xia F, Tang A, Xia Y, Figueroa E, Wann A, Ahfeldt T, Daheron L, Zhang F, Rubin LL, Peng LF, Chung RT, Musunuru K, Cowan CA. Cell Stem Cell. 2012 Dec 12. pii: S1934-5909(12)00645-5. doi: 10.1016/j.stem.2012.11.011. PubMed 23246482.
Backbone
  Vector backbone: pCRII-TOPO
  Backbone manufacturer: Invitrogen
  Backbone size w/o insert (bp): 3973
  Vector type: Bacterial Cloning
Growth in bacteria
  Bacterial resistance: Ampicillin and Kanamycin, 100 & 50 μg/mL
  Growth temperature: 37°C
  Growth strain: Top10
  Copy number: High Copy
Gene/Insert
  Gene/Insert name: II-TTGG
  Species: Synthetic
  Insert size (bp): 426
  Cloning method: TOPO Cloning
  Sequencing primers: 5′ T7; 3′ M13-rev
Terms and licenses: Academic/Nonprofit Terms; Industry Terms: Not Available to Industry
How to cite: II-TTGG was a gift from Chad Cowan & Kiran Musunuru (Addgene plasmid # 43469 ; http://n2t.net/addgene:43469 ; RRID:Addgene_43469)
