[The description below was written by a language model from this plasmid's Addgene catalogue record.]
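Description:
II-TTGG is a bacterial cloning plasmid built on the commercial pCRII-TOPO backbone (about 4 kb without insert), carrying a 426 bp synthetic insert introduced by TOPO cloning. It is maintained at high copy number in E. coli and carries resistance to both ampicillin and kanamycin, so either or both antibiotics can be used for selection. No feature table accompanies the record, so the individual backbone elements are not itemised. The listed sequencing primers, T7 on the 5′ side and M13 reverse on the 3′ side, indicate that the insert sits in the standard cloning region flanked by these priming sites.

The record gives the insert only the name II-TTGG and does not describe its content. The associated publication describes a TALEN genome-editing system for generating human stem cell-based disease models. In that context, the name and the insert size are consistent with a pre-assembled block of four TALE repeat units recognising the bases T, T, G and G, with "II" possibly marking its position in an ordered assembly scheme. This interpretation is an inference from the name and publication rather than something stated in the catalogue fields. The plasmid has no recorded promoter driving expression of the insert, no tags or reporters, and no mammalian elements. It therefore appears to be a storage and propagation vector for a modular DNA part, not an expression construct. Its likely use is as one member of a library of repeat modules, from which the fragment is recovered and joined with others to build custom TALE DNA-binding arrays in a separate nuclease expression vector.
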