>Addgene plasmid #43469 | II-TTGG | depositor partial sequence | sequence record 58734 | II-TTGG sequence 426 bps
CGTCTCGCTTAACCCCAGAGCAGGTCGTGGCCATTGCCTCGAATGGAGGGGGCAAACAGGCGTTGGAAAC
CGTACAACGATTGCTGCCGGTGCTGTGCCAAGCGCACGGACTCACCCCAGAGCAGGTCGTGGCCATTGCC
TCGAATGGAGGGGGCAAACAGGCGTTGGAAACCGTACAACGATTGCTGCCGGTGCTGTGCCAAGCGCACG
GCCTCACCCCAGAGCAGGTCGTGGCAATCGCGAGCAATAACGGCGGAAAACAGGCTTTGGAAACGGTGCA
GAGGCTCCTTCCAGTGCTGTGCCAAGCGCACGGATTAACCCCAGAGCAGGTCGTGGCAATCGCGAGCAAT
AACGGCGGAAAACAGGCTTTGGAAACGGTGCAGAGGCTCCTTCCAGTGCTGTGCCAAGCGCACGGGCTCA
GAGACG
