>Addgene plasmid #43469 | II-TTGG | addgene partial sequence | sequence record 61509 | M13-F20 5'-TGTAAAACGACGGCCAGT-3'
AGGGCGAATTGGGCCCTCTAGATGCATGCTCGAGCGGCCGCCAGTGTGATGGATATCTGCAGAATTCGCC
CTTAGTATCTTTCCTGTGCCCACGTCTCTGAGCCCGTGCGCTTGGCACAGCACTGGAAGGAGCCTCTGCA
CCGTTTCCAAAGCCTGTTTTCCGCCGTTATTGCTCGCGATTGCCACGACCTGCTCTGGGGTTAATCCGTG
CGCTTGGCACAGCACTGGAAGGAGCCTCTGCACCGTTTCCAAAGCCTGTTTTCCGCCGTTATTGCTCGCG
ATTGCCACGACCTGCTCTGGGGTGAGGCCGTGCGCTTGGCACAGCACCGGCAGCAATCGTTGTACGGTTT
CCAACGCCTGTTTGCCCCCTCCATTCGAGGCAATGGCCACGACCTGCTCTGGGGTGAGTCCGTGCGCTTG
GCACAGCACCGGCAGCAATCGTTGTACGGTTTCCAACGCCTGTTTGCCCCCTCCATTCGAGGCAATGGCC
ACGACCTGCTCTGGGGTTAAGCGAGACGCGCTAGGACGGCATCTATATAAGGGCGAATTCCAGCACACTG
GCGGCCGTTACTAGTGGATCCGAGCTCGGTACCAAGCTTGGCGTAATCATGGTCATAGCTGTTTCCTGTG
TGAAATTGTTATCCGCTCACAATTCCACACAACATACGAGCCGGAAGCATAAAGTGTAAAGCCTGGGGTG
CCTAATGAGTGAGCTAACTCACATTAATTGCGTTGCGCTCACTGCCCGCTTTCCAGTCGGGAAACCTGTC
GTGCCAGCTGCATTAATGAATCGGCCAACGCGCGGGGAGAAGCGGTTTGCGTATTGGGCGCTCTTCCGCT
TCCTCGCTCACTGACTCGCTGCGCTCGGTCGTTCGGCTGCGGCGAGCGGTATCAGCTCACTCAAAG
